Addgene plasmid #144668: TFORF3192
Purpose: Lentiviral vector for overexpressing transcription factor ORFs with unique 24-bp barcodes. Barcodes facilitate identification of transcription factors in pooled screens.
Depositing lab: Feng Zhang. Depositing organization: Broad Institute. Publication: A transcription factor atlas of directed differentiation. Joung J, Ma S, Tay T, Geiger-Schuller KR, Kirchgatterer PC, Verdine VK, Guo B, Arias-Garcia MA, Allen WE, Singh A, Kuksenko O, Abudayyeh OO, Gootenberg JS, Fu Z, Macrae RK, Buenrostro JD, Regev A, Zhang F. Cell. 2023 Jan 5;186(1):209-229.e26. doi: 10.1016/j.cell.2022.11.026. PubMed 36608654.
Backbone
  Vector backbone: pLX_TRC317
  Backbone manufacturer: Broad Institute Genetic Perturbation Platform
  Backbone size w/o insert (bp): 8264
  Vector type: Mammalian Expression, Lentiviral
  Selectable markers: Puromycin
Growth in bacteria
  Bacterial resistance: Ampicillin, 100 μg/mL
  Growth temperature: 37°C
  Growth strain: NEB Stable
  Copy number: High Copy
Gene/Insert
  Gene/Insert name: ERG
  Species: H. sapiens (human)
  Insert size (bp): 1643
  Entrez Gene: ERG (a.k.a. LMPHM14, erg-3, p55)
  Promoter: EF1a
  Tag / fusion protein: V5 (C terminal on insert)
  Cloning method: Gateway Cloning
  Sequencing primers: 5′ GGGTGGAGACTGAAGTTAGGCCAG; 3′ CACATAGCGTAAAAGGAGCAACATAG
Resource information
  A portion of this plasmid was derived from a plasmid made by: Broad Institute Genetic Perturbation Platform
Terms and licenses: Academic/Nonprofit Terms; Industry Terms: Not Available to Industry
Depositor comments: NM_182918.3 Please test multiple small colonies in case of plasmid recombination. To make this collection available in a timely manner, a portion of this collection was not fully sequenced by Addgene. If an Addgene verified full plasmid sequence is not available, please contact us prior to placing an order to request the full sequence.
How to cite: TFORF3192 was a gift from Feng Zhang (Addgene plasmid # 144668 ; http://n2t.net/addgene:144668 ; RRID:Addgene_144668)
