[The description below was written by a language model from this plasmid's Addgene catalogue record and pLannotate feature annotations shown in this document.]
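Description:
TFORF3192 is a third-generation-style, self-inactivating lentiviral expression plasmid built on the pLX_TRC317 backbone and belonging to a barcoded library of human transcription factor ORFs. It is propagated in E. coli through a high-copy ColE1/pUC-type origin with ampicillin selection (AmpR), and also carries an f1 origin. The depositor warns that the plasmid can recombine, which is common for LTR-containing vectors. The sequenced record is about 9.9 kb, consistent with the stated backbone plus insert.

The payload is the human ERG coding sequence, an ETS-family transcriptional regulator, corresponding to the RefSeq transcript cited by the depositor. It was inserted by Gateway cloning, so it is flanked by attB1 and attB2 sites, and it is driven by the strong constitutive EF-1α promoter. A V5 epitope tag follows attB2 and is recorded as a C-terminal fusion for detection. A WPRE lies downstream to boost transcript stability and expression. According to the catalogue entry, each ORF in the collection is paired with a unique 24-bp barcode. The barcode is not annotated in the feature table; it may sit near the short U6-like fragment between the V5 tag and the WPRE, but the record does not confirm this.

The viral framework comprises an RSV promoter fused to a truncated 5' LTR, the HIV-1 Ψ packaging signal with a gag fragment, the RRE, a cPPT/CTS and a ΔU3 3' LTR followed by an SV40 poly(A) signal. Packaging functions must therefore be supplied in trans. Within the provirus, an SV40 early promoter drives puromycin N-acetyltransferase for selecting transduced mammalian cells.

The construct is intended for ERG overexpression, alone or in pooled screens where barcode sequencing identifies which factor each cell received, as in directed-differentiation studies.
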