Features (pLannotate 1.2.2; 34 found; start..end, strand, type, name):
      1..1179    +  promoter       EF-1α promoter: strong constitutive promoter for human elongation factor EF-1α
   1200..1217    +  protein_bind   attB1 (fragment): mutant version of attB; core recombination site for the Gateway® BP reaction BP Clonase™
   1223..2659    +  CDS            ERG: ERG_HUMAN - Experimental evidence at protein level: Swiss-Prot protein existence level 1. Transcriptional regulator. May participate in transcriptional regulation through the recruitment of SETDB1 histone methyltransferase and subsequent modification of local chromatin structure. From Homo sapiens (Human).
   2661..2685    -  protein_bind   attB2: mutant version of attB; recombination site for the Gateway® BP reaction BP Clonase™
   2693..2734    +  CDS            V5 tag: epitope tag from simian virus 5
   2750..2803    +  promoter       U6 promoter (fragment): RNA polymerase III promoter for human U6 snRNA
   2845..3433    +  misc_feature   WPRE: woodchuck hepatitis virus posttranscriptional regulatory element
   3484..3503    +  misc_feature   cPPT/CTS (fragment): central polypurine tract and central termination sequence of HIV-1
   3505..3738    +  LTR            3' LTR (ΔU3): self-inactivating 3' long terminal repeat (LTR) from HIV-1
   3816..3937    +  polyA_signal   SV40 poly(A) signal: SV40 polyadenylation signal
   3977..4112    +  rep_origin     SV40 ori: SV40 origin of replication
   4133..4151    -  promoter       T7 promoter: promoter for bacteriophage T7 RNA polymerase
   4159..4314    +  CDS            lacZα (fragment): LacZα fragment of β-galactosidase; lacZ fragment
   4319..4747    +  rep_origin     f1 ori (sequence partly withheld): f1 bacteriophage origin of replication; arrow indicates direction of (+) strand synthesis
   4800..4904    +  promoter       AmpR promoter: bla
   4905..5765    +  CDS            AmpR: β-lactamase; bla; confers resistance to ampicillin, carbenicillin, and related antibiotics
   5936..6524    +  rep_origin     ori: high-copy-number ColE1/pMB1/pBR322/pUC origin of replication
   6707..6799    +  CDS            lacI (fragment): lac repressor; lacI; The lac repressor binds to the lac operator to inhibit transcription in E. coli. This inhibition can be relieved by adding lactose or isopropyl-β-D-thiogalactopyranoside (IPTG).
   6812..6833    +  protein_bind   CAP binding site: CAP binding activates transcription in the presence of cAMP. E. coli catabolite activator protein
   6848..6878    +  promoter       lac promoter: promoter for the E. coli lac operon
   6886..6902    +  protein_bind   lac operator: The lac repressor binds to the lac operator to inhibit transcription in E. coli. This inhibition can be relieved by adding lactose or isopropyl-β-D-thiogalactopyranoside (IPTG). lac repressor encoded by lacI
   6947..6965    +  promoter       T3 promoter: promoter for bacteriophage T3 RNA polymerase
   6993..7219    +  promoter       RSV promoter: Rous sarcoma virus enhancer/promoter
   7220..7400    +  LTR            5' LTR (truncated): truncated 5' long terminal repeat (LTR) from HIV-1
   7447..7572    +  misc_feature   HIV-1 Ψ: packaging signal of human immunodeficiency virus type 1
   7556..7919    +  CDS            HIV-1 gag (fragment): gag protein from human immunodeficiency virus 1; gag
   8065..8298    +  misc_feature   RRE: The Rev response element (RRE) of HIV-1 allows for Rev-dependent mRNA export from the nucleus to the cytoplasm.
   8675..8701    +  CDS            Rev (fragment): human immunodeficiency virus 1 (HIV-1) Rev protein; rev; enhances nuclear export of unspliced and incompletely spliced viral mRNAs
   8708..8731    +  promoter       SV40 promoter (fragment): SV40 early promoter
   8732..8803    +  promoter       SV40 promoter (fragment): SV40 enhancer and early promoter
   8827..8962    +  rep_origin     SV40 ori: SV40 origin of replication
   9008..9604    +  CDS            PuroR (fragment): puromycin N-acetyltransferase; pac from Streptomyces; confers resistance to puromycin
   9653..9770    +  misc_feature   cPPT/CTS: central polypurine tract and central termination sequence of HIV-1
   9835..9901    +  CDS            small t antigen (fragment): SV40 (simian virus 40) small t antigen
>Addgene plasmid #144668 | TFORF3192 | addgene full sequence | sequence record 350509 | Addgene NGS Result
GGCTCCGGTGCCCGTCAGTGGGCAGAGCGCACATCGCCCACAGTCCCCGAGAAGTTGGGGGGAGGGGTCG
GCAATTGAACCGGTGCCTAGAGAAGGTGGCGCGGGGTAAACTGGGAAAGTGATGTCGTGTACTGGCTCCG
CCTTTTTCCCGAGGGTGGGGGAGAACCGTATATAAGTGCAGTAGTCGCCGTGAACGTTCTTTTTCGCAAC
GGGTTTGCCGCCAGAACACAGGTAAGTGCCGTGTGTGGTTCCCGCGGGCCTGGCCTCTTTACGGGTTATG
GCCCTTGCGTGCCTTGAATTACTTCCACCTGGCTGCAGTACGTGATTCTTGATCCCGAGCTTCGGGTTGG
AAGTGGGTGGGAGAGTTCGAGGCCTTGCGCTTAAGGAGCCCCTTCGCCTCGTGCTTGAGTTGAGGCCTGG
CCTGGGCGCTGGGGCCGCCGCGTGCGAATCTGGTGGCACCTTCGCGCCTGTCTCGCTGCTTTCGATAAGT
CTCTAGCCATTTAAAATTTTTGATGACCTGCTGCGACGCTTTTTTTCTGGCAAGATAGTCTTGTAAATGC
GGGCCAAGATCTGCACACTGGTATTTCGGTTTTTGGGGCCGCGGGCGGCGACGGGGCCCGTGCGTCCCAG
CGCACATGTTCGGCGAGGCGGGGCCTGCGAGCGCGGCCACCGAGAATCGGACGGGGGTAGTCTCAAGCTG
GCCGGCCTGCTCTGGTGCCTGGCCTCGCGCCGCCGTGTATCGCCCCGCCCTGGGCGGCAAGGCTGGCCCG
GTCGGCACCAGTTGCGTGAGCGGAAAGATGGCCGCTTCCCGGCCCTGCTGCAGGGAGCTCAAAATGGAGG
ACGCGGCGCTCGGGAGAGCGGGCGGGTGAGTCACCCACACAAAGGAAAAGGGCCTTTCCGTCCTCAGCCG
TCGCTTCATGTGACTCCACGGAGTACCGGGCGCCGTCCAGGCACCTCGATTAGTTCTCGAGCTTTTGGAG
TACGTCGTCTTTAGGTTGGGGGGAGGGGTTTTATGCGATGGAGTTTCCCCACACTGAGTGGGTGGAGACT
GAAGTTAGGCCAGCTTGGCACTTGATGTAATTCTCCTTGGAATTTGCCCTTTTTGAGTTTGGATCTTGGT
TCATTCTCAAGCCTCAGACAGTGGTTCAAAGTTTTTTTCTTCCATTTCAGGTGTCGTGAGGCTAGCATCG
ATTGATCAACAAGTTTGTACAAAAAAGTTGGCATGGCCAGCACTATTAAGGAAGCCTTATCAGTTGTGAG
TGAGGACCAGTCGTTGTTTGAGTGTGCCTACGGAACGCCACACCTGGCTAAGACAGAGATGACCGCGTCC
TCCTCCAGCGACTATGGACAGACTTCCAAGATGAGCCCACGCGTCCCTCAGCAGGATTGGCTGTCTCAAC
CCCCAGCCAGGGTCACCATCAAAATGGAATGTAACCCTAGCCAGGTGAATGGCTCAAGGAACTCTCCTGA
TGAATGCAGTGTGGCCAAAGGCGGGAAGATGGTGGGCAGCCCAGACACCGTTGGGATGAACTACGGCAGC
TACATGGAGGAGAAGCACATGCCACCCCCAAACATGACCACGAACGAGCGCAGAGTTATCGTGCCAGCAG
ATCCTACGCTATGGAGTACAGACCATGTGCGGCAGTGGCTGGAGTGGGCGGTGAAAGAATATGGCCTTCC
AGACGTCAACATCTTGTTATTCCAGAACATCGATGGGAAGGAACTGTGCAAGATGACCAAGGACGACTTC
CAGAGGCTCACCCCCAGCTACAATGCCGACATCCTTCTCTCACATCTCCACTACCTCAGAGAGACTCCTC
TTCCACATTTGACTTCAGATGATGTTGATAAAGCCTTACAAAACTCTCCACGGTTAATGCATGCTAGAAA
CACAGGGGGTGCAGCTTTTATTTTCCCAAATACTTCAGTATATCCTGAAGCTACGCAAAGAATTACAACT
AGGCCAGATTTACCATATGAGCCCCCCAGGAGATCAGCCTGGACCGGTCACGGCCACCCCACGCCCCAGT
CGAAAGCTGCTCAACCATCTCCTTCCACAGTGCCCAAAACTGAAGACCAGCGTCCTCAGTTAGATCCTTA
TCAGATTCTTGGACCAACAAGTAGCCGCCTTGCAAATCCAGGCAGTGGCCAGATCCAGCTTTGGCAGTTC
CTCCTGGAGCTCCTGTCGGACAGCTCCAACTCCAGCTGCATCACCTGGGAAGGCACCAACGGGGAGTTCA
AGATGACGGATCCCGACGAGGTGGCCCGGCGCTGGGGAGAGCGGAAGAGCAAACCCAACATGAACTACGA
TAAGCTCAGCCGCGCCCTCCGTTACTACTATGACAAGAACATCATGACCAAGGTCCATGGGAAGCGCTAC
GCCTACAAGTTCGACTTCCACGGGATCGCCCAGGCCCTCCAGCCCCACCCCCCGGAGTCATCTCTGTACA
AGTACCCCTCAGACCTCCCGTACATGGGCTCCTATCACGCCCACCCACAGAAGATGAACTTTGTGGCGCC
CCACCCTCCAGCCCTCCCCGTGACATCTTCCAGTTTTTTTGCTGCCCCAAACCCATACTGGAATTCACCA
ACTGGGGGTATATACCCCAACACTAGGCTCCCCACCAGCCATATGCCTTCTCATCTGGGCACTTACTACT
ACCCAACTTTCTTGTACAAAGTGGTTGATATCGGTAAGCCTATCCCTAACCCTCTCCTCGGTCTCGATTC
TACGTAGTAATGAACTAGTCCGTAACTTGAAAGTATTTCGATTTCTTGGCTTTATATATCTTGTGGAAAG
GACGAGCTAAATAAATTACTAAAGGACGCACGCGTTAAGTCGACAATCAACCTCTGGATTACAAAATTTG
TGAAAGATTGACTGGTATTCTTAACTATGTTGCTCCTTTTACGCTATGTGGATACGCTGCTTTAATGCCT
TTGTATCATGCTATTGCTTCCCGTATGGCTTTCATTTTCTCCTCCTTGTATAAATCCTGGTTGCTGTCTC
TTTATGAGGAGTTGTGGCCCGTTGTCAGGCAACGTGGCGTGGTGTGCACTGTGTTTGCTGACGCAACCCC
CACTGGTTGGGGCATTGCCACCACCTGTCAGCTCCTTTCCGGGACTTTCGCTTTCCCCCTCCCTATTGCC
ACGGCGGAACTCATCGCCGCCTGCCTTGCCCGCTGCTGGACAGGGGCTCGGCTGTTGGGCACTGACAATT
CCGTGGTGTTGTCGGGGAAATCATCGTCCTTTCCTTGGCTGCTCGCCTGTGTTGCCACCTGGATTCTGCG
CGGGACGTCCTTCTGCTACGTCCCTTCGGCCCTCAATCCAGCGGACCTTCCTTCCCGCGGCCTGCTGCCG
GCTCTGCGGCCTCTTCCGCGTCTTCGCCTTCGCCCTCAGACGAGTCGGATCTCCCTTTGGGCCGCCTCCC
CGCGTCGACTTTAAGACCAATGACTTACAAGGCAGCTGTAGATCTTAGCCACTTTTTAAAAGAAAAGGGG
GGACTGGAAGGGCTAATTCACTCCCAACGAAGACAAGATCTGCTTTTTGCTTGTACTGGGTCTCTCTGGT
TAGACCAGATCTGAGCCTGGGAGCTCTCTGGCTAACTAGGGAACCCACTGCTTAAGCCTCAATAAAGCTT
GCCTTGAGTGCTTCAAGTAGTGTGTGCCCGTCTGTTGTGTGACTCTGGTAACTAGAGATCCCTCAGACCC
TTTTAGTCAGTGTGGAAAATCTCTAGCAGTACGTATAGTAGTTCATGTCATCTTATTATTCAGTATTTAT
AACTTGCAAAGAAATGAATATCAGAGAGTGAGAGGAACTTGTTTATTGCAGCTTATAATGGTTACAAATA
AAGCAATAGCATCACAAATTTCACAAATAAAGCATTTTTTTCACTGCATTCTAGTTGTGGTTTGTCCAAA
CTCATCAATGTATCTTATCATGTCTGGCTCTAGCTATCCCGCCCCTAACTCCGCCCATCCCGCCCCTAAC
TCCGCCCAGTTCCGCCCATTCTCCGCCCCATGGCTGACTAATTTTTTTTATTTATGCAGAGGCCGAGGCC
GCCTCGGCCTCTGAGCTATTCCAGAAGTAGTGAGGAGGCTTTTTTGGAGGCCTAGGGACGTACCCAATTC
GCCCTATAGTGAGTCGTATTACGCGCGCTCACTGGCCGTCGTTTTACAACGTCGTGACTGGGAAAACCCT
GGCGTTACCCAACTTAATCGCCTTGCAGCACATCCCCCTTTCGCCAGCTGGCGTAATAGCGAAGAGGCCC
GCACCGATCGCCCTTCCCAACAGTTGCGCAGCCTGAATGGCGAATGGG
[124 nt withheld, positions 4319-4442]
C
[91 nt withheld, positions 4444-4534]
A
[49 nt withheld, positions 4536-4584]
CCTTTGACGTTGGAGTCCACGTTCTTT
[37 nt withheld, positions 4612-4648]
ACCCTATCTCGGTCTATTCTTTTGATTTATAAGGGATTTTGCCGATTTCGGCCTATTGGTTAAAAAATGA
GCTGATTTAACAAAAATTTAACGCGAATTTTAACAAAATATTAACGCTTACAATTTAGGTGGCACTTTTC
GGGGAAATGTGCGCGGAACCCCTATTTGTTTATTTTTCTAAATACATTCAAATATGTATCCGCTCATGAG
ACAATAACCCTGATAAATGCTTCAATAATATTGAAAAAGGAAGAGTATGAGTATTCAACATTTCCGTGTC
GCCCTTATTCCCTTTTTTGCGGCATTTTGCCTTCCTGTTTTTGCTCACCCAGAAACGCTGGTGAAAGTAA
AAGATGCTGAAGATCAGTTGGGTGCACGAGTGGGTTACATCGAACTGGATCTCAACAGCGGTAAGATCCT
TGAGAGTTTTCGCCCCGAAGAACGTTTTCCAATGATGAGCACTTTTAAAGTTCTGCTATGTGGCGCGGTA
TTATCCCGTATTGACGCCGGGCAAGAGCAACTCGGTCGCCGCATACACTATTCTCAGAATGACTTGGTTG
AGTACTCACCAGTCACAGAAAAGCATCTTACGGATGGCATGACAGTAAGAGAATTATGCAGTGCTGCCAT
AACCATGAGTGATAACACTGCGGCCAACTTACTTCTGACAACGATCGGAGGACCGAAGGAGCTAACCGCT
TTTTTGCACAACATGGGGGATCATGTAACTCGCCTTGATCGTTGGGAACCGGAGCTGAATGAAGCCATAC
CAAACGACGAGCGTGACACCACGATGCCTGTAGCAATGGCAACAACGTTGCGCAAACTATTAACTGGCGA
ACTACTTACTCTAGCTTCCCGGCAACAATTAATAGACTGGATGGAGGCGGATAAAGTTGCAGGACCACTT
CTGCGCTCGGCCCTTCCGGCTGGCTGGTTTATTGCTGATAAATCTGGAGCCGGTGAGCGTGGGTCTCGCG
GTATCATTGCAGCACTGGGGCCAGATGGTAAGCCCTCCCGTATCGTAGTTATCTACACGACGGGGAGTCA
GGCAACTATGGATGAACGAAATAGACAGATCGCTGAGATAGGTGCCTCACTGATTAAGCATTGGTAACTG
TCAGACCAAGTTTACTCATATATACTTTAGATTGATTTAAAACTTCATTTTTAATTTAAAAGGATCTAGG
TGAAGATCCTTTTTGATAATCTCATGACCAAAATCCCTTAACGTGAGTTTTCGTTCCACTGAGCGTCAGA
CCCCGTAGAAAAGATCAAAGGATCTTCTTGAGATCCTTTTTTTCTGCGCGTAATCTGCTGCTTGCAAACA
AAAAAACCACCGCTACCAGCGGTGGTTTGTTTGCCGGATCAAGAGCTACCAACTCTTTTTCCGAAGGTAA
CTGGCTTCAGCAGAGCGCAGATACCAAATACTGTTCTTCTAGTGTAGCCGTAGTTAGGCCACCACTTCAA
GAACTCTGTAGCACCGCCTACATACCTCGCTCTGCTAATCCTGTTACCAGTGGCTGCTGCCAGTGGCGAT
AAGTCGTGTCTTACCGGGTTGGACTCAAGACGATAGTTACCGGATAAGGCGCAGCGGTCGGGCTGAACGG
GGGGTTCGTGCACACAGCCCAGCTTGGAGCGAACGACCTACACCGAACTGAGATACCTACAGCGTGAGCT
ATGAGAAAGCGCCACGCTTCCCGAAGGGAGAAAGGCGGACAGGTATCCGGTAAGCGGCAGGGTCGGAACA
GGAGAGCGCACGAGGGAGCTTCCAGGGGGAAACGCCTGGTATCTTTATAGTCCTGTCGGGTTTCGCCACC
TCTGACTTGAGCGTCGATTTTTGTGATGCTCGTCAGGGGGGCGGAGCCTATGGAAAAACGCCAGCAACGC
GGCCTTTTTACGGTTCCTGGCCTTTTGCTGGCCTTTTGCTCACATGTTCTTTCCTGCGTTATCCCCTGAT
TCTGTGGATAACCGTATTACCGCCTTTGAGTGAGCTGATACCGCTCGCCGCAGCCGAACGACCGAGCGCA
GCGAGTCAGTGAGCGAGGAAGCGGAAGAGCGCCCAATACGCAAACCGCCTCTCCCCGCGCGTTGGCCGAT
TCATTAATGCAGCTGGCACGACAGGTTTCCCGACTGGAAAGCGGGCAGTGAGCGCAACGCAATTAATGTG
AGTTAGCTCACTCATTAGGCACCCCAGGCTTTACACTTTATGCTTCCGGCTCGTATGTTGTGTGGAATTG
TGAGCGGATAACAATTTCACACAGGAAACAGCTATGACCATGATTACGCCAAGCGCGCAATTAACCCTCA
CTAAAGGGAACAAAAGCTGGAGCTGCAAGCTTAATGTAGTCTTATGCAATACTCTTGTAGTCTTGCAACA
TGGTAACGATGAGTTAGCAACATGCCTTACAAGGAGAGAAAAAGCACCGTGCATGCCGATTGGTGGAAGT
AAGGTGGTACGATCGTGCCTTATTAGGAAGGCAACAGACGGGTCTGACATGGATTGGACGAACCACTGAA
TTGCCGCATTGCAGAGATATTGTATTTAAGTGCCTAGCTCGATACATAAACGGGTCTCTCTGGTTAGACC
AGATCTGAGCCTGGGAGCTCTCTGGCTAACTAGGGAACCCACTGCTTAAGCCTCAATAAAGCTTGCCTTG
AGTGCTTCAAGTAGTGTGTGCCCGTCTGTTGTGTGACTCTGGTAACTAGAGATCCCTCAGACCCTTTTAG
TCAGTGTGGAAAATCTCTAGCAGTGGCGCCCGAACAGGGACTTGAAAGCGAAAGGGAAACCAGAGGAGCT
CTCTCGACGCAGGACTCGGCTTGCTGAAGCGCGCACGGCAAGAGGCGAGGGGCGGCGACTGGTGAGTACG
CCAAAAATTTTGACTAGCGGAGGCTAGAAGGAGAGAGATGGGTGCGAGAGCGTCAGTATTAAGCGGGGGA
GAATTAGATCGCGATGGGAAAAAATTCGGTTAAGGCCAGGGGGAAAGAAAAAATATAAATTAAAACATAT
AGTATGGGCAAGCAGGGAGCTAGAACGATTCGCAGTTAATCCTGGCCTGTTAGAAACATCAGAAGGCTGT
AGACAAATACTGGGACAGCTACAACCATCCCTTCAGACAGGATCAGAAGAACTTAGATCATTATATAATA
CAGTAGCAACCCTCTATTGTGTGCATCAAAGGATAGAGATAAAAGACACCAAGGAAGCTTTAGACAAGAT
AGAGGAAGAGCAAAACAAAAGTAAGACCACCGCACAGCAAGCGGCCGCTGATCTTCAGACCTGGAGGAGG
AGATATGAGGGACAATTGGAGAAGTGAATTATATAAATATAAAGTAGTAAAAATTGAACCATTAGGAGTA
GCACCCACCAAGGCAAAGAGAAGAGTGGTGCAGAGAGAAAAAAGAGCAGTGGGAATAGGAGCTTTGTTCC
TTGGGTTCTTGGGAGCAGCAGGAAGCACTATGGGCGCAGCGTCAATGACGCTGACGGTACAGGCCAGACA
ATTATTGTCTGGTATAGTGCAGCAGCAGAACAATTTGCTGAGGGCTATTGAGGCGCAACAGCATCTGTTG
CAACTCACAGTCTGGGGCATCAAGCAGCTCCAGGCAAGAATCCTGGCTGTGGAAAGATACCTAAAGGATC
AACAGCTCCTGGGGATTTGGGGTTGCTCTGGAAAACTCATTTGCACCACTGCTGTGCCTTGGAATGCTAG
TTGGAGTAATAAATCTCTGGAACAGATTTGGAATCACACGACCTGGATGGAGTGGGACAGAGAAATTAAC
AATTACACAAGCTTAATACACTCCTTAATTGAAGAATCGCAAAACCAGCAAGAAAAGAATGAACAAGAAT
TATTGGAATTAGATAAATGGGCAAGTTTGTGGAATTGGTTTAACATAACAAATTGGCTGTGGTATATAAA
ATTATTCATAATGATAGTAGGAGGCTTGGTAGGTTTAAGAATAGTTTTTGCTGTACTTTCTATAGTGAAT
AGAGTTAGGCAGGGATATTCACCATTATCGTTTCAGACCCACCTCCCAACCCCGAGGGGACCCATGCATT
GCATCTCAATTAGTCAGCAACCAGGTGTGGAAAGTCCCCAGGCTCCCCAGCAGGCAGAAGTATGCAAAGC
ATGCGTCTCAATTAGTCAGCAACCATAGTCCCGCCCCTAACTCCGCCCATCCCGCCCCTAACTCCGCCCA
GTTCCGCCCATTCTCCGCCCCATGGCTGACTAATTTTTTTTATTTATGCAGAGGCCGAGGCCGCCTCGGC
CTCTGAGCTATTCCAGAAGTAGTGAGGAGGCTTTTTTGGAGGCCTAGGCTTTTGCAAAAAGCTTTCTAGA
GGTACCACCGGAGCTTACCATGACCGAGTACAAGCCCACGGTGCGCCTCGCCACCCGCGACGACGTCCCC
AGGGCCGTACGCACCCTCGCCGCCGCGTTCGCCGACTACCCCGCCACGCGCCACACCGTCGATCCGGACC
GCCACATCGAGCGGGTCACCGAGCTGCAAGAACTCTTCCTCACGCGCGTCGGGCTCGACATCGGCAAGGT
GTGGGTCGCGGACGACGGCGCCGCCGTGGCGGTCTGGACCACGCCGGAGAGCGTCGAAGCGGGGGCGGTG
TTCGCCGAGATCGGCCCGCGCATGGCCGAGTTGAGCGGTTCCCGGCTGGCCGCGCAGCAACAGATGGAAG
GCCTCCTGGCGCCGCACCGGCCCAAGGAGCCCGCGTGGTTCCTGGCCACCGTCGGCGTCTCGCCCGACCA
CCAGGGCAAGGGTCTGGGCAGCGCCGTCGTGCTCCCCGGAGTGGAGGCGGCCGAGCGCGCCGGGGTGCCC
GCCTTCCTGGAGACCTCCGCGCCCCGCAACCTCCCCTTCTACGAGCGGCTCGGCTTCACCGTCACCGCCG
ACGTCGAGGTGCCCGAAGGACCGCGCACCTGGTGCATGACCCGCAAGCCCGGTGCCAGTTAACGAATTCT
AGATCTTGAGACAAATGGCAGTATTCATCCACAATTTTAAAAGAAAAGGGGGGATTGGGGGGTACAGTGC
AGGGGAAAGAATAGTAGACATAATAGCAACAGACATACAAACTAAAGAATTACAAAAACAAATTACAAAA
ATTCAAAATTTTCGGGTTTATTACAGGGACAGCAGAGATCCACTTTGGCGCCGGCTCGAGGCCTGCAGGT
GCAAAGATGGATAAAGTTTTAAACAGAGAGGAATCTTTGCAGCTAATGGACCTTCTAGGTCTTGAAAGGA
GTGGGAATT
