>Addgene plasmid #144668 | TFORF3192 | depositor partial sequence | sequence record 286119 | Insert
ATCGATTGATCAACAAGTTTGTACAAAAAAGTTGGCATGGCCAGCACTATTAAGGAAGCCTTATCAGTTG
TGAGTGAGGACCAGTCGTTGTTTGAGTGTGCCTACGGAACGCCACACCTGGCTAAGACAGAGATGACCGC
GTCCTCCTCCAGCGACTATGGACAGACTTCCAAGATGAGCCCACGCGTCCCTCAGCAGGATTGGCTGTCT
CAACCCCCAGCCAGGGTCACCATCAAAATGGAATGTAACCCTAGCCAGGTGAATGGCTCAAGGAACTCTC
CTGATGAATGCAGTGTGGCCAAAGGCGGGAAGATGGTGGGCAGCCCAGACACCGTTGGGATGAACTACGG
CAGCTACATGGAGGAGAAGCACATGCCACCCCCAAACATGACCACGAACGAGCGCAGAGTTATCGTGCCA
GCAGATCCTACGCTATGGAGTACAGACCATGTGCGGCAGTGGCTGGAGTGGGCGGTGAAAGAATATGGCC
TTCCAGACGTCAACATCTTGTTATTCCAGAACATCGATGGGAAGGAACTGTGCAAGATGACCAAGGACGA
CTTCCAGAGGCTCACCCCCAGCTACAATGCCGACATCCTTCTCTCACATCTCCACTACCTCAGAGAGACT
CCTCTTCCACATTTGACTTCAGATGATGTTGATAAAGCCTTACAAAACTCTCCACGGTTAATGCATGCTA
GAAACACAGGGGGTGCAGCTTTTATTTTCCCAAATACTTCAGTATATCCTGAAGCTACGCAAAGAATTAC
AACTAGGCCAGATTTACCATATGAGCCCCCCAGGAGATCAGCCTGGACCGGTCACGGCCACCCCACGCCC
CAGTCGAAAGCTGCTCAACCATCTCCTTCCACAGTGCCCAAAACTGAAGACCAGCGTCCTCAGTTAGATC
CTTATCAGATTCTTGGACCAACAAGTAGCCGCCTTGCAAATCCAGGCAGTGGCCAGATCCAGCTTTGGCA
GTTCCTCCTGGAGCTCCTGTCGGACAGCTCCAACTCCAGCTGCATCACCTGGGAAGGCACCAACGGGGAG
TTCAAGATGACGGATCCCGACGAGGTGGCCCGGCGCTGGGGAGAGCGGAAGAGCAAACCCAACATGAACT
ACGATAAGCTCAGCCGCGCCCTCCGTTACTACTATGACAAGAACATCATGACCAAGGTCCATGGGAAGCG
CTACGCCTACAAGTTCGACTTCCACGGGATCGCCCAGGCCCTCCAGCCCCACCCCCCGGAGTCATCTCTG
TACAAGTACCCCTCAGACCTCCCGTACATGGGCTCCTATCACGCCCACCCACAGAAGATGAACTTTGTGG
CGCCCCACCCTCCAGCCCTCCCCGTGACATCTTCCAGTTTTTTTGCTGCCCCAAACCCATACTGGAATTC
ACCAACTGGGGGTATATACCCCAACACTAGGCTCCCCACCAGCCATATGCCTTCTCATCTGGGCACTTAC
TACTACCCAACTTTCTTGTACAAAGTGGTTGATATCGGTAAGCCTATCCCTAACCCTCTCCTCGGTCTCG
ATTCTACGTAGTAATGAACTAGTCCGTAACTTGAAAGTATTTCGATTTCTTGGCTTTATATATCTTGTGG
AAAGGACGAGCTAAATAAATTACTAAAGGACGC
