>Addgene plasmid #144668 | TFORF3192 | depositor partial sequence | sequence record 286120 | Barcode
GCTAAATAAATTACTAAAGGACGC
